Addgene plasmid #44509: pDN-G1Tt
Depositing lab: Gabor Balazsi. Depositing organization: University of Texas MD Anderson Cancer Center. Publication: Negative autoregulation linearizes the dose-response and suppresses the heterogeneity of gene expression. Nevozhay D, Adams RM, Murphy KF, Josic K, Balazsi G. Proc Natl Acad Sci U S A. 2009 Mar 31;106(13):5123-8. doi: 10.1073/pnas.0809901106. Epub 2009 Mar 11. PubMed 19279212.
Backbone
  Vector backbone: pRS404
  Backbone manufacturer: Stratagene
  Backbone size w/o insert (bp): 4274
  Total vector size (bp): 5958
  Modifications to backbone: CYC1 transcriptional terminator present downstream of inserts (between XhoI and PvuII sites). Additional, nonfunctional tetracycline repressor (tetR) fragment present between SacI and SpeI sites.
  Vector type: Yeast Expression, Synthetic Biology ; Expression regulator/reporter
  Selectable markers: TRP1
Growth in bacteria
  Bacterial resistance: Ampicillin, 100 μg/mL
  Growth temperature: 37°C
  Growth strain: XL10 Gold
  Copy number: High Copy
Gene/Insert 1
  Gene/Insert name: PGal1-D12 promoter (alt name: Yeast GAL1 promoter with 2XtetO2)
  Species: S. cerevisiae (budding yeast), Synthetic
  Insert size (bp): 450
  Mutation: Two tandem tet operators (2XtetO2) downstream of the GAL1 TATA box
  Entrez Gene: GAL1 (a.k.a. YBR020W)
  Promoter: PGal1-D12 promoter
  Cloning method: Restriction Enzyme; 5′ cloning site AgeI (not destroyed); 3′ cloning site BamHI (not destroyed)
  Sequencing primers: 5′ Gal1ProF2 (CGAAGCGATGATTTTTGATC); 3′ Tet-R (GGCGAGTTTACGGGTTGTTA)
Gene/Insert 2
  Gene/Insert name: tetR (alt name: Tetracycline repressor)
  Species: Synthetic; E. Coli
  Insert size (bp): 624
  Cloning method: Restriction Enzyme; 5′ cloning site BamHI (not destroyed); 3′ cloning site XhoI (not destroyed)
  Sequencing primers: 5′ GAL1
Terms and licenses: Academic/Nonprofit Terms; Industry Terms: Not Available to Industry
How to cite: pDN-G1Tt was a gift from Gabor Balazsi (Addgene plasmid # 44509 ; http://n2t.net/addgene:44509 ; RRID:Addgene_44509)
