[The description below was written by a language model from this plasmid's Addgene catalogue record and the feature table of its GenBank file.]
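Description:
pDN-G1Tt is a 5,958 bp yeast expression and synthetic-biology plasmid built on pRS404, a vector of the pRS series that carries the TRP1 auxotrophic marker. The feature table shows no yeast replication origin or centromere, which fits the integrating design of this backbone, where the plasmid is maintained in S. cerevisiae by insertion into the genome and selection for tryptophan prototrophy. In E. coli it replicates at high copy from a ColE1/pUC-type origin and is selected with ampicillin through the bla gene. An f1 origin is also present.

The payload is a negative autoregulatory gene circuit. The PGal1-D12 promoter is a modified yeast GAL1 promoter that keeps the Gal4-responsive upstream activating sequence but carries two tandem tetO2 operators downstream of the TATA box. It drives the 624 bp tetracycline repressor (tetR, of Tn10 origin), and a CYC1 terminator follows the coding sequence. Because TetR binds the operators in its own promoter, the protein represses its own transcription. Tetracycline-class inducers relieve this repression, and Gal4 activity supplies the underlying activation.

The record also notes a nonfunctional tetR fragment between the SacI and SpeI sites. The annotation lists an ADH1 terminator and a lac operator upstream of the promoter region, and the record does not explain their role.

No reporter gene is present on this plasmid, so it serves as the regulator component. The associated study examined how negative autoregulation linearizes the dose-response and reduces cell-to-cell heterogeneity of gene expression.
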