LOCUS       Exported 5958 bp ds-DNA circular SYN 12-MAY-2021
DEFINITION  synthetic circular DNA
ACCESSION   .
VERSION     .
KEYWORDS    pDN-G1Tt
SOURCE      synthetic DNA construct
  ORGANISM  synthetic DNA construct
REFERENCE   1 (bases 1 to 5958)
  AUTHORS   Nevozhay D, Adams RM, Murphy KF, Josic K, Balazsi G
  TITLE     Negative autoregulation linearizes the dose-response and suppresses
            the heterogeneity of gene expression.
  JOURNAL   Proc Natl Acad Sci U S A. 2009 Mar 31;106(13):5123-8. doi:
            10.1073/pnas.0809901106. Epub 2009 Mar 11.
  PUBMED    19279212
REFERENCE   2 (bases 1 to 5958)
  AUTHORS   .
  TITLE     Direct Submission
  JOURNAL   Exported May 12, 2021 from SnapGene Server 1.1.58
            http://www.snapgene.com
FEATURES             Location/Qualifiers
     source          1..5958
                     /organism="synthetic DNA construct"
                     /mol_type="other DNA"
     primer_bind     complement(29..51)
                     /label=pGEX 3'
                     /note="pGEX vectors, reverse primer"
     primer_bind     151..170
                     /label=pRS-marker
                     /note="pRS vectors, use to sequence yeast selectable
                     marker"
     promoter        191..472
                     /gene="S. cerevisiae TRP1"
                     /label=TRP1 promoter
     CDS             473..1147
                     /codon_start=1
                     /gene="S. cerevisiae TRP1"
                     /product="phosphoribosylanthranilate isomerase, required
                     for tryptophan biosynthesis"
                     /label=TRP1
                     /note="yeast auxotrophic marker"
                     /translation="MSVINFTGSSGPLVKVCGLQSTEAAECALDSDADLLGIICVPNRK
                     RTIDPVIARKISSLVKAYKNSSGTPKYLVGVFRNQPKEDVLALVNDYGIDIVQLHGDES
                     WQEYQEFLGLPVIKRLVFPKDCNILLSAASQKPHSFIPLFDSEAGGTGELLDWNSISDW
                     VGRQESPESLHFMLAGGLTPENVGDALRLNGVIGVDVSGGVETNGVKDSNKIANFVKNA
                     KK"
     rep_origin      complement(1246..1701)
                     /direction=LEFT
                     /label=f1 ori
                     /note="f1 bacteriophage origin of replication; arrow
                     indicates direction of (+) strand synthesis"
     primer_bind     complement(1383..1404)
                     /label=F1ori-F
                     /note="F1 origin, forward primer"
     primer_bind     1595..1614
                     /label=F1ori-R
                     /note="F1 origin, reverse primer"
     terminator      1779..1944
                     /gene="S. cerevisiae ADH1"
                     /label=ADH1 terminator
                     /note="transcription terminator for the S. cerevisiae
                     alcohol dehydrogenase 1 (ADH1) gene"
     primer_bind     1865..1889
                     /label=pHybLex-R
                     /note="ADH terminator, reverse primer"
     protein_bind    2439..2455
                     /label=lac operator
                     /bound_moiety="lac repressor encoded by lacI"
                     /note="The lac repressor binds to the lac operator to
                     inhibit transcription in E. coli. This inhibition can be
                     relieved by adding lactose or
                     isopropyl-beta-D-thiogalactopyranoside (IPTG)."
     protein_bind    2586..2703
                     /label=UAS
                     /bound_moiety="Gal4"
                     /note="upstream activating sequence mediating
                     Gal4-dependent induction"
     protein_bind    2911..2929
                     /gene="tetO"
                     /label=tet operator
                     /bound_moiety="tetracycline repressor TetR"
                     /note="bacterial operator O2 for the tetR and tetA genes"
     protein_bind    2932..2950
                     /gene="tetO"
                     /label=tet operator
                     /bound_moiety="tetracycline repressor TetR"
                     /note="bacterial operator O2 for the tetR and tetA genes"
     primer_bind     2998..3021
                     /label=GAL1
                     /note="S. cerevisiae GAL1 promoter, forward primer"
     CDS             3051..3674
                     /codon_start=1
                     /gene="tetR from transposon Tn10"
                     /product="tetracycline repressor TetR"
                     /label=TetR
                     /note="TetR binds to the tetracycline operator tetO to
                     inhibit transcription. This inhibition can be relieved by
                     adding tetracycline or doxycycline."
                     /translation="MSRLDKSKVINSALELLNEVGIEGLTTRKLAQKLGVEQPTLYWHV
                     KNKRALLDALAIEMLDRHHTHFCPLEGESWQDFLRNNAKSFRCALLSHRDGAKVHLGTR
                     PTEKQYETLENQLAFLCQQGFSLENALYALSAVGHFTLGCVLEDQEHQVAKEERETPTT
                     DSMPPLLRQAIELFDHQGAEPAFLFGLELIICGLEKQLKCESGS"
     primer_bind     complement(3124..3143)
                     /label=Tet-R
                     /note="Tetracycline resistance gene, reverse primer"
     terminator      3707..3896
                     /gene="S. cerevisiae CYC1"
                     /label=CYC1 terminator
                     /note="transcription terminator for CYC1"
     primer_bind     complement(3968..3985)
                     /label=L4440
                     /note="L4440 vector, forward primer"
     rep_origin      complement(4139..4727)
                     /direction=LEFT
                     /label=ori
                     /note="high-copy-number ColE1/pMB1/pBR322/pUC origin of
                     replication"
     primer_bind     complement(4219..4238)
                     /label=pBR322ori-F
                     /note="pBR322 origin, forward primer"
     CDS             complement(4898..5758)
                     /codon_start=1
                     /gene="bla"
                     /product="beta-lactamase"
                     /label=AmpR
                     /note="confers resistance to ampicillin, carbenicillin, and
                     related antibiotics"
                     /translation="MSIQHFRVALIPFFAAFCLPVFAHPETLVKVKDAEDQLGARVGYI
                     ELDLNSGKILESFRPEERFPMMSTFKVLLCGAVLSRIDAGQEQLGRRIHYSQNDLVEYS
                     PVTEKHLTDGMTVRELCSAAITMSDNTAANLLLTTIGGPKELTAFLHNMGDHVTRLDRW
                     EPELNEAIPNDERDTTMPVAMATTLRKLLTGELLTLASRQQLIDWMEADKVAGPLLRSA
                     LPAGWFIADKSGAGERGSRGIIAALGPDGKPSRIVVIYTTGSQATMDERNRQIAEIGAS
                     LIKHW"
     primer_bind     5521..5540
                     /label=Amp-R
                     /note="Ampicillin resistance gene, reverse primer"
     promoter        complement(5759..5863)
                     /gene="bla"
                     /label=AmpR promoter
     primer_bind     5931..5949
                     /label=pBRforEco
                     /note="pBR322 vectors, upsteam of EcoRI site, forward
                     primer"
ORIGIN
        1 tcgcgcgttt cggtgatgac ggtgaaaacc tctgacacat gcagctcccg gagacggtca
       61 cagcttgtct gtaagcggat gccgggagca gacaagcccg tcagggcgcg tcagcgggtg
      121 ttggcgggtg tcggggctgg cttaactatg cggcatcaga gcagattgta ctgagagtgc
      181 accatagatc aacgacatta ctatatatat aatataggaa gcatttaata gaacagcatc
      241 gtaatatatg tgtactttgc agttatgacg ccagatggca gtagtggaag atattcttta
      301 ttgaaaaata gcttgtcacc ttacgtacaa tcttgatccg gagcttttct ttttttgccg
      361 attaagaatt aattcggtcg aaaaaagaaa aggagagggc caagagggag ggcattggtg
      421 actattgagc acgtgagtat acgtgattaa gcacacaaag gcagcttgga gtatgtctgt
      481 tattaatttc acaggtagtt ctggtccatt ggtgaaagtt tgcggcttgc agagcacaga
      541 ggccgcagaa tgtgctctag attccgatgc tgacttgctg ggtattatat gtgtgcccaa
      601 tagaaagaga acaattgacc cggttattgc aaggaaaatt tcaagtcttg taaaagcata
      661 taaaaatagt tcaggcactc cgaaatactt ggttggcgtg tttcgtaatc aacctaagga
      721 ggatgttttg gctctggtca atgattacgg cattgatatc gtccaactgc atggagatga
      781 gtcgtggcaa gaataccaag agttcctcgg tttgccagtt attaaaagac tcgtatttcc
      841 aaaagactgc aacatactac tcagtgcagc ttcacagaaa cctcattcgt ttattccctt
      901 gtttgattca gaagcaggtg ggacaggtga acttttggat tggaactcga tttctgactg
      961 ggttggaagg caagagagcc ccgaaagctt acattttatg ttagctggtg gactgacgcc
     1021 agaaaatgtt ggtgatgcgc ttagattaaa tggcgttatt ggtgttgatg taagcggagg
     1081 tgtggagaca aatggtgtaa aagactctaa caaaatagca aatttcgtca aaaatgctaa
     1141 gaaataggtt attactgagt agtatttatt taagtattgt ttgtgcactt gcctatgcgg
     1201 tgtgaaatac cgcacagatg cgtaaggaga aaataccgca tcaggaaatt gtaaacgtta
     1261 atattttgtt aaaattcgcg ttaaattttt gttaaatcag ctcatttttt aaccaatagg
     1321 ccgaaatcgg caaaatccct tataaatcaa aagaatagac cgagataggg ttgagtgttg
     1381 ttccagtttg gaacaagagt ccactattaa agaacgtgga ctccaacgtc aaaggnnnnn
     1441 nnnnnnnnnn nnnnnnnnnn nnnnnnnnnn nnnnnnnnnn nnnntnnnnn nnnnnnnnnn
     1501 nnnnnnnnnn nnnnnnnnnn nnnnnnnnnn nnnnnnnnnn nnnnnnnnnn nnnnnnnnnn
     1561 nnnnnnnnnn nnnnnngnnn nnnnnnnnnn nnnnnnnnnn nnnnnnnnnn nnnnnnnnnn
     1621 nnnnnnnnnn nnnnnnnnnn nnnnnnnnnn nnnnnnnnnn nnnnnnnnnn nnnnnnnnnn
     1681 nnnnnnnnnn nnnnnnnnnn nccattcgcc attcaggctg cgcaactgtt gggaagggcg
     1741 atcggtgcgg gcctcttcgc tattacgcca ctgaattgga gcgacctcat gctatacctg
     1801 agaaagcaac ctgacctaca ggaaagagtt actcaagaat aagaattttc gttttaaaac
     1861 ctaagagtca ctttaaaatt tgtatacact tatttttttt ataacttatt taataataaa
     1921 aatcataaat cataagaaat tcgcttattt agaagtgtca acaacgtatc taccaacgat
     1981 ttgacccttt tccatctttt cgtaaatttc tggcaaggta gacaagccga caaccttgat
     2041 tggagacttg accaaacctc tggcgaagaa ttgttaatta agagctctta agacccactt
     2101 tcacatttaa gttgtttttc taatccgcat atgatcaatt caaggccgaa taagaaggct
     2161 ggctctgcac cttggtgatc aaataattcg atagcttgtc gtaataatgg cggcatacta
     2221 tcagtagtag gtgtttccct ttcttcttta gcgacttgat gctcttgatc ttccaatacg
     2281 caacctaaag taaaatgccc cacagcgctg agtgcatata atgcattctc actagtgcgg
     2341 ccgcccttta gtgagggttg aattcgaatt ttcaaaaatt cttacttttt ttttggatgg
     2401 acgcaaagaa gtttaataat catattacat gtgtgaaatt gttatccgct cacaattcca
     2461 cacaacatat ctaatcttac ttatatgttg tggaaatgta aagagcccca ttatcttagc
     2521 ctaaaaaaac cttctctttg gaactttcag taatacgctt aactgctcat tgctatattg
     2581 aagtacggat tagaagccgc cgagcgggtg acagccctcc gaaggaagac tctcctccgt
     2641 gcgtcctcgt cttcaccggt cgcgttcctg aaacgcagat gtgcctcgcg ccgcactgct
     2701 ccgaacaata aagattctac aatactagct tttatggtta tgaagaggaa aaattggcag
     2761 taacctggcc ccacaaacct tcaaatgaac gaatcaaatt aacaaccata ggatgataat
     2821 gcgattagtt ttttagcctt atttctgggg taattaatca gcgaagcgat gatttttgat
     2881 ctattaacag atatataaat gcaaaaactg tccctatcag tgatagagat ctccctatca
     2941 gtgatagaga tattacttct tattcaaatg taataaaagt atcaacaaaa aattgttaat
     3001 atacctctat actttaacgt caaggagaaa aaaccccgga tcctattaaa atgtctagat
     3061 tagataaaag taaagtgatt aacagcgcat tagagctgct taatgaggtc ggaatcgaag
     3121 gtttaacaac ccgtaaactc gcccagaagc taggtgtaga gcagcctaca ttgtattggc
     3181 atgtaaaaaa taagcgggct ttgctcgacg ccttagccat tgagatgtta gataggcacc
     3241 atactcactt ttgcccttta gaaggggaaa gctggcaaga ttttttacgt aataacgcta
     3301 aaagttttag atgtgcttta ctaagtcatc gcgatggagc aaaagtacat ttaggtacac
     3361 ggcctacaga aaaacagtat gaaactctcg aaaatcaatt agccttttta tgccaacaag
     3421 gtttttcact agagaatgca ttatatgcac tcagcgctgt ggggcatttt actttaggtt
     3481 gcgtattgga agatcaagag catcaagtcg ctaaagaaga aagggaaaca cctactactg
     3541 atagtatgcc gccattatta cgacaagcta tcgaattatt tgatcaccaa ggtgcagagc
     3601 cagccttctt attcggcctt gaattgatca tatgcggatt agaaaaacaa cttaaatgtg
     3661 aaagtgggtc ttaactcgag taagcttggt accgcggcta gctaagatcc gctctaaccg
     3721 aaaaggaagg agttagacaa cctgaagtct aggtccctat ttattttttt atagttatgt
     3781 tagtattaag aacgttattt atatttcaaa tttttctttt ttttctgtac agacgcgtgt
     3841 acgcatgtaa cattatactg aaaaccttgc ttgagaaggt tttgggacgc tcgaagatcc
     3901 agctgcatta atgaatcggc caacgcgcgg ggagaggcgg tttgcgtatt gggcgctctt
     3961 ccgcttcctc gctcactgac tcgctgcgct cggtcgttcg gctgcggcga gcggtatcag
     4021 ctcactcaaa ggcggtaata cggttatcca cagaatcagg ggataacgca ggaaagaaca
     4081 tgtgagcaaa aggccagcaa aaggccagga accgtaaaaa ggccgcgttg ctggcgtttt
     4141 tccataggct ccgcccccct gacgagcatc acaaaaatcg acgctcaagt cagaggtggc
     4201 gaaacccgac aggactataa agataccagg cgtttccccc tggaagctcc ctcgtgcgct
     4261 ctcctgttcc gaccctgccg cttaccggat acctgtccgc ctttctccct tcgggaagcg
     4321 tggcgctttc tcatagctca cgctgtaggt atctcagttc ggtgtaggtc gttcgctcca
     4381 agctgggctg tgtgcacgaa ccccccgttc agcccgaccg ctgcgcctta tccggtaact
     4441 atcgtcttga gtccaacccg gtaagacacg acttatcgcc actggcagca gccactggta
     4501 acaggattag cagagcgagg tatgtaggcg gtgctacaga gttcttgaag tggtggccta
     4561 actacggcta cactagaagg acagtatttg gtatctgcgc tctgctgaag ccagttacct
     4621 tcggaaaaag agttggtagc tcttgatccg gcaaacaaac caccgctggt agcggtggtt
     4681 tttttgtttg caagcagcag attacgcgca gaaaaaaagg atctcaagaa gatcctttga
     4741 tcttttctac ggggtctgac gctcagtgga acgaaaactc acgttaaggg attttggtca
     4801 tgagattatc aaaaaggatc ttcacctaga tccttttaaa ttaaaaatga agttttaaat
     4861 caatctaaag tatatatgag taaacttggt ctgacagtta ccaatgctta atcagtgagg
     4921 cacctatctc agcgatctgt ctatttcgtt catccatagt tgcctgactc cccgtcgtgt
     4981 agataactac gatacgggag ggcttaccat ctggccccag tgctgcaatg ataccgcgag
     5041 acccacgctc accggctcca gatttatcag caataaacca gccagccgga agggccgagc
     5101 gcagaagtgg tcctgcaact ttatccgcct ccatccagtc tattaattgt tgccgggaag
     5161 ctagagtaag tagttcgcca gttaatagtt tgcgcaacgt tgttgccatt gctacaggca
     5221 tcgtggtgtc acgctcgtcg tttggtatgg cttcattcag ctccggttcc caacgatcaa
     5281 ggcgagttac atgatccccc atgttgtgca aaaaagcggt tagctccttc ggtcctccga
     5341 tcgttgtcag aagtaagttg gccgcagtgt tatcactcat ggttatggca gcactgcata
     5401 attctcttac tgtcatgcca tccgtaagat gcttttctgt gactggtgag tactcaacca
     5461 agtcattctg agaatagtgt atgcggcgac cgagttgctc ttgcccggcg tcaatacggg
     5521 ataataccgc gccacatagc agaactttaa aagtgctcat cattggaaaa cgttcttcgg
     5581 ggcgaaaact ctcaaggatc ttaccgctgt tgagatccag ttcgatgtaa cccactcgtg
     5641 cacccaactg atcttcagca tcttttactt tcaccagcgt ttctgggtga gcaaaaacag
     5701 gaaggcaaaa tgccgcaaaa aagggaataa gggcgacacg gaaatgttga atactcatac
     5761 tcttcctttt tcaatattat tgaagcattt atcagggtta ttgtctcatg agcggataca
     5821 tatttgaatg tatttagaaa aataaacaaa taggggttcc gcgcacattt ccccgaaaag
     5881 tgccacctga cgtctaagaa accattatta tcatgacatt aacctataaa aataggcgta
     5941 tcacgaggcc ctttcgtc
//
