>Addgene plasmid #44509 | pDN-G1Tt | addgene partial sequence | sequence record 62632 | Tet-R 5'-GGCGAGTTTACGGGTTGTTA-3'
TTAAGCAGCTCTAATGCGCTGTTAATCACTTTACTTTTATCTAATCTAGACATTTTAATAGGATCCGGGG
TTTTTTCTCCTTGACGTTAAAGTATAGAGGTATATTAACAATTTTTTGTTGATACTTTTATTACATTTGA
ATAAGAAGTAATATCTCTATCACTGATAGGGAGATCTCTATCACTGATAGGGACAGTTTTTGCATTTATA
TATCTGTTAATAGATCAAAAATCATCGCTTCGCTGATTAATTACCCCAGAAATAAGGCTAAAAAACTAAT
CGCATTATCATCCTATGGTTGTTAATTTGATTCGTTCATTTGAAGGTTTGTGGGGCCAGGTTACTGCCAA
TTTTTCCTCTTCATAACCATAAAAGCTAGTATTGTAGAATCTTTATTGTTCGGAGCAGTGCGGCGCGAGG
CACATCTGCGTTTCAGGAACGCGACCGGTGAAGACGAGGACGCACGGAGGAGAGTCTTCCTTCGGAGGGC
TGTCACCCGCTCGGCGGCTTCTAATCCGTACTTCAATATAGCAATGAGCAGTTAAGCGTATTACTGAAAG
TTCCAAAGAGAAGGTTTTTTTAGGCTAAGATAATGGGGCTCTTTACATTTCCACAACATATAAGTAAGAT
TAGATATGTTGTGTGGAATTGTGAGCGGATAACAATTTCACACATGTAATATGATTATTAAACTTCTTTG
CGTCCATCCAAAAAAAAAGTAAGAATTTTTGAAAATTCGAATTCAACCCTCACTAAAGGGCGGCCGCACT
AGTGAGAATGCATTATATGCACTCAGCGCTGTGGGGCATTTTACTTTAGGTTGCGTATTGGAAGATCAAG
AGCATCAAGTCGCTAAAGAAGAAAGGGAAACACCTACTACTGATAGTATGCCGCCC
