>Addgene plasmid #44509 | pDN-G1Tt | addgene partial sequence | sequence record 62633 | pRSII-F1 5'-CGGCATCAGAGCAGATTGTAC-3'
AGATCAACGACATTACTATATATATAATATAGGAAGCATTTAATAGAACAGCATCGTAATATATGTGTAC
TTTGCAGTTATGACGCCAGATGGCAGTAGTGGAAGATATTCTTTATTGAAAAATAGCTTGTCACCTTACG
TACAATCTTGATCCGGAGCTTTTCTTTTTTTGCCGATTAAGAATTAATTCGGTCGAAAAAAGAAAAGGAG
AGGGCCAAGAGGGAGGGCATTGGTGACTATTGAGCACGTGAGTATACGTGATTAAGCACACAAAGGCAGC
TTGGAGTATGTCTGTTATTAATTTCACAGGTAGTTCTGGTCCATTGGTGAAAGTTTGCGGCTTGCAGAGC
ACAGAGGCCGCAGAATGTGCTCTAGATTCCGATGCTGACTTGCTGGGTATTATATGTGTGCCCAATAGAA
AGAGAACAATTGACCCGGTTATTGCAAGGAAAATTTCAAGTCTTGTAAAAGCATATAAAAATAGTTCAGG
CACTCCGAAATACTTGGTTGGCGTGTTTCGTAATCAACCTAAGGAGGATGTTTTGGCTCTGGTCAATGAT
TACGGCATTGATATCGTCCAACTGCATGGAGATGAGTCGTGGCAAGAATACCAAGAGTTCCTCGGTTTGC
CAGTTATTAAAAGACTCGTATTTCCAAAAGACTGCAACATACTACTCAGTGCAGCTTCACAGAAACCTCA
TTCGTTTATTCCCTTGTTTGATTCAGAAGCAGGTGGGACAGGTGAACTTTTGGATTGGAACTCGATTTCT
GACTGGGTTGGAAGGCAAGAGAGCCCCGAAAGCTTACATTTTATGTTAGCTGGTGGACTGACGCCAGAAA
ATGTTGGTGA
