>Addgene plasmid #44509 | pDN-G1Tt | addgene partial sequence | sequence record 62634 | GAL1 5'-AATATACCTCTATACTTTAACGTC-3'
CCGGATCCTATTAAAATGTCTAGATTAGATAAAAGTAAAGTGATTAACAGCGCATTAGAGCTGCTTAATG
AGGTCGGAATCGAAGGTTTAACAACCCGTAAACTCGCCCAGAAGCTAGGTGTAGAGCAGCCTACATTGTA
TTGGCATGTAAAAAATAAGCGGGCTTTGCTCGACGCCTTAGCCATTGAGATGTTAGATAGGCACCATACT
CACTTTTGCCCTTTAGAAGGGGAAAGCTGGCAAGATTTTTTACGTAATAACGCTAAAAGTTTTAGATGTG
CTTTACTAAGTCATCGCGATGGAGCAAAAGTACATTTAGGTACACGGCCTACAGAAAAACAGTATGAAAC
TCTCGAAAATCAATTAGCCTTTTTATGCCAACAAGGTTTTTCACTAGAGAATGCATTATATGCACTCAGC
GCTGTGGGGCATTTTACTTTAGGTTGCGTATTGGAAGATCAAGAGCATCAAGTCGCTAAAGAAGAAAGGG
AAACACCTACTACTGATAGTATGCCGCCATTATTACGACAAGCTATCGAATTATTTGATCACCAAGGTGC
AGAGCCAGCCTTCTTATTCGGCCTTGAATTGATCATATGCGGATTAGAAAAACAACTTAAATGTGAAAGT
GGGTCTTAACTCGAGTAAGCTTGGTACCGCGGCTAGCTAAGATCCGCTCTAACCGAAAAGGAAGGAGTTA
GACAACCTGAAGTCTAGGTCCCTATTTATTTTTTTATAGTTATGTTAGTATTAAGAACGTTATTTATATT
TCAAATTTTTCTTTTTTTTCTGTACAGACGCGTGTACGCATGTAACATTATACTGAAAACCTTGCTTGAG
AAGGTTTTGGGACGCTCGAAGATCCAGCTGCATTAATGAATCGGCCAACGCGCGGGGAGAGGCGGTTTGC
GTATTG
